Addgene plasmid #40340: Blimp1pGL3 (Human Blimp1 promoter in pGL3-basic)
Depositing lab: Alexander Dent. Depositing organization: Indiana University School of Medicine, Indianapolis. Publication: Repression of AP-1 function: a mechanism for the regulation of Blimp-1 expression and B lymphocyte differentiation by the B cell lymphoma-6 protooncogene. Vasanwala FH, Kusam S, Toney LM, Dent AL. J Immunol. 2002 Aug 15;169(4):1922-9. PubMed 12165517.
Backbone
  Vector backbone: pGL3-basic
  Backbone manufacturer: Promega
  Backbone size w/o insert (bp): 4818
  Total vector size (bp): 6818
  Vector type: Mammalian Expression, Luciferase
Growth in bacteria
  Bacterial resistance: Ampicillin, 100 μg/mL
  Growth temperature: 37°C
  Growth strain: DH5alpha
  Copy number: Unknown
Gene/Insert
  Gene/Insert name: Blimp1 promoter (alt name: PRDM1 promoter)
  Species: H. sapiens (human)
  Insert size (bp): 2000
  GenBank ID: NG_029115.1
  Entrez Gene: PRDM1 (a.k.a. BLIMP1, PRDI-BF1)
  Promoter: Blimp1
  Tag / fusion protein: Luciferase (C terminal on backbone)
  Cloning method: Restriction Enzyme; 5′ cloning site SacI (unknown if destroyed); 3′ cloning site XhoI (not destroyed)
  Sequencing primers: 5′ RVprimer3; 3′ LucNrev
Terms and licenses: Academic/Nonprofit Terms; Industry Terms: Not Available to Industry
Depositor comments: A 2000-bp region of the human Blimp-1 promoter was isolated from human (Raji cell) genomic DNA by PCR using 5-ATTTTAGGGTTGCCTGGCTAAGCC-3 as the forward and 5-GTCACGGCAGCACTTTGTCTGTGT-3 as the reverse primers. The PCR product obtained was ligated into the pcR2.1 TOPO cloning vector (Invitrogen, Carlsbad, CA) and then subcloned into pGL3-basic (Promega, Madison, WI) using SacI and XhoI sites. The promoter construct was sequenced to verify that the proper sequence was amplified.
How to cite: Blimp1pGL3 (Human Blimp1 promoter in pGL3-basic) was a gift from Alexander Dent (Addgene plasmid # 40340 ; http://n2t.net/addgene:40340 ; RRID:Addgene_40340)
