[The description below was written by a language model from this plasmid's Addgene catalogue record and pLannotate feature annotations shown in this document.]
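Description:
Blimp1pGL3 is a firefly luciferase reporter plasmid built on the promoterless pGL3-basic backbone, carrying a roughly 2 kb fragment of the human Blimp-1 (PRDM1) promoter. According to the depositor, the fragment was amplified by PCR from Raji cell genomic DNA, passed through a TOPO cloning intermediate, subcloned into pGL3-basic between the SacI and XhoI sites, and verified by sequencing. The plasmid is propagated in E. coli through a high-copy ColE1/pUC-type origin and selected with ampicillin via the β-lactamase gene and its own promoter. An f1 origin is also present, which permits single-stranded DNA production.

In the annotated sequence, a synthetic poly(A) signal and an RNA polymerase II transcriptional pause site sit upstream of the cloning region, where they limit read-through transcription from the backbone that would otherwise add background signal. The unannotated stretch between the pause site and the luc+ coding sequence corresponds in position to the promoter insert, and the luciferase gene is followed by the SV40 poly(A) signal. Because pGL3-basic lacks its own eukaryotic promoter and enhancer, luciferase output in transfected mammalian cells depends on the inserted Blimp-1 regulatory sequence. Luciferase is listed as a C-terminal "tag", but it functions here as a transcriptional reporter rather than a protein fusion. The short lacZα, large T antigen and TcR fragments flagged by the annotation are backbone remnants, not functional genes. The sequenced record is slightly longer (6,951 nt) than the catalogue total of 6,818 bp.

The associated publication concerns regulation of Blimp-1 expression by BCL-6 through repression of AP-1 function during B lymphocyte differentiation, so the construct is suited to transient promoter-activity assays testing how such factors affect Blimp-1 transcription.
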