Features (pLannotate 1.2.2; 11 found; start..end, strand, type, name):
      1..429     +  rep_origin     f1 ori (sequence partly withheld): f1 bacteriophage origin of replication; arrow indicates direction of (+) strand synthesis
    461..528     -  CDS            lacZα (fragment): LacZα fragment of β-galactosidase; lacZ fragment
    587..635     +  polyA_signal   poly(A) signal: synthetic polyadenylation signal
    649..740     +  misc_feature   pause site: RNA polymerase II transcriptional pause signal from the human α2 globin gene
   2968..4620    +  CDS            luciferase: firefly luciferase; luc+; enhanced luc+ version of the luciferase gene
   4661..4782    -  polyA_signal   SV40 poly(A) signal: SV40 polyadenylation signal
   4805..4873    -  CDS            large T antigen (fragment): large T antigen from SV40 (simian virus 40)
   4889..5021    +  CDS            TcR (fragment): tetracycline efflux protein; tet; confers resistance to tetracycline
   5201..5789    -  rep_origin     ori: high-copy-number ColE1/pMB1/pBR322/pUC origin of replication
   5960..6820    -  CDS            AmpR: β-lactamase; bla; confers resistance to ampicillin, carbenicillin, and related antibiotics
   6821..6925    -  promoter       AmpR promoter: bla
>Addgene plasmid #40340 | Blimp1pGL3 (Human Blimp1 promoter in pGL3-basic) | addgene full sequence | sequence record 254276 | Addgene NGS Result
[124 nt withheld, positions 1-124]
C
[91 nt withheld, positions 126-216]
A
[49 nt withheld, positions 218-266]
CCTTTGACGTTGGAGTCCACGTTCTTT
[37 nt withheld, positions 294-330]
ACCCTATCTCGGTCTATTCTTTTGATTTATAAGGGATTTTGCCGATTTCGGCCTATTGGTTAAAAAATGA
GCTGATTTAACAAAAATTTAACGCGAATTTTAACAAAATATTAACGCTTACAATTTGCCATTCGCCATTC
AGGCTGCGCAACTGTTGGGAAGGGCGATCGGTGCGGGCCTCTTCGCTATTACGCCAGCCCAAGCTACCAT
GATAAGTAAGTAATATTAAGGTACGGGAGGTACTTGGAGCGGCCGCAATAAAATATCTTTATTTTCATTA
CATCTGTGTGTTGGTTTTTTGTGTGAATCGATAGTACTAACATACGCTCTCCATCAAAACAAAACGAAAC
AAAACAAACTAGCAAAATAGGCTGTCCCCAGTGCAAGTGCAGGTGCCAGAACATTTCTCTATCGATAGGT
ACCGAGCTCGGATCCACTAGTAACGGCCGCCAGTGTGCTGGAATTCGCCCTTATTTTAGGGTTGCCTGGC
TAAGCCCCACACTGGTATTTGAAGTTTGCGTCCTCCCTAGACTCAAGCCCATTTCACCACCTCTGAAGGT
GAGTGCAGGCTGATATTAATTAACAGTGAGTTGATTCACTGGCATCTTCCAGTCATTAAAGCAAATATTT
GGCTTAAAATAGCCTTCTTCCCACCTCAAATATCAAACTTTTTGCCTATTCCCTTACTCTATCATGGTTG
ACTCACCAGCAGTTGCATGATGGTGTATGTGGCCTAAGAACAGAGTTTGATTCTAAAAGGGAAGTGAAAT
ACTCTTTAACATCTGCAAGTGAGACTGTTTGAACAGCAGGCCAGCCTTCAGTATGACTACATTGTTTTTC
TGTCCATTGTGGTGCTGACTCAGCATCAGTTAATAAACCCTCTTGAGCAGGCTGGATTCCTCTTGTTTAA
TTATCAGCTTGGAGCTTTCTGAGGACTCTTAGGAATTGTTCATTCAGTTTTCCAGCCCCAGCAGATCTGC
CTTCTAAAAGTCCTGCTTCCTCTTGGTGCTAGCGTCCCCTCTGGCATAACATGCAATCACAGGTGGGCCA
CGCAGCAAGCAGCGAGTGTGTGCTAATCATGTCCCCTAGTGGGAATTTAATTGTTCTGTACTGAGAGAGA
GATTGCAGCAAGACTTTAGACACCATTTCCTGGCAAATAATCTTTTGCCTCTCCCCCTCTCCCCTAAAAA
AAATTCTAGAAAAGTTTTCTAAAAGTGAGAAAAGAAATTTTAAAGATAAACAGACATATTTTTTAGGATT
GAGTTGGGCTTTTGTTTTGCTTTGTTTCATTTCTTCCTGTAAACAAATACTCAGATGTCCATTTCATTGT
ATGACTAAGTTGGTATCATTAGGTTGGAACTGGGTGTGTGTATGTGGGTGTGTGTGTGGGTGGATGTGTG
TGCACACGTGTATTTAAAATGTTAGAAAAGACATTGCAGGTCGAAGGAGAAATGATTTTAAAAAAACCTA
CCTATGGTAAGGCAAGCAGGAAAAATGGAAGACCTGGATTTCAATGATCTAAATAATAATTGAAATGGGG
TGTTTGCTATAAACATTGTTTCTCTGAATTAAAGGATTCCTTGCTGAAGGCACAAGACCATTGAAGGAAG
TAAAGCATCTGGTTTGTTTTGTAATGAGAAGCAGGAATGCAAGGTCCACGCTCTTAATAATAAACAAACA
GGACATTGTATGCCATCATCACAGGATGTCCTTCCTTCAACAGAGGACTGACTGGGCTGGAGGAAAAGCT
GGCCGGGGCTCAGAATAAGCCCCACTAATTACTGCCTCCGACCGCTTTCCACTTGCAGTGATCAGTTCAA
TATTCCTCTGAACTGTGAAACGACTAATGCCCTACATTTTACTTACACTCCTGGGAAGTCAGCCTGTGGG
TTCTGGGAGGAGAGGAAAGGAAAACAAACAATCTGTAGAATTATAACTTTTGCCTATTTCCCTATTTACT
AAATAGTTAAAAGAGGAAAGTTAGTTCTGCCAAGTTTGAACGTTAGCAGGAGAAACGGAATGTTACAACT
TTTGGGGCGGGGGGCGGGGAAACGTGCGTTACATACACAACAGCTTGAGGACCAGACAGCTCCACTGTAT
TACACTAGCTGCAAAAACAATTTAACTTGCTCTTTTGAAGTAAGATTTGTGTCTTTTGTACCTGGGGATT
TGAGCTGAGAAATCAGAAACTGTGTAGGTAAATTTTAAGTTTCCTTAATTTAAGGAACGTGCGCCCCCTA
ATTCTGCCGCGCCAGGAAGGAGGGCGATCTGGAGTGTTTAGAATACAATAGAGCCCAAGTAAGCGTTGAG
GTTAAGTGCCTTCAAAGGGAAGTAAGAAGATTCCAAGTCAATGTTGAAATACACATGCGAAGAGAGGAAG
CTCTCGGCGGCTGTGCTAGCAATCTGGGGGAAAGCCCTGGGCTCGGCCAGGTGGTGTTGGCCACGTTGGC
CACGCCCCCACTTCGCGCAGCCGAGTGGCTAAGGAAATCTTAAGCAGGGAGGGGAAGCCAGACGGTTAAC
ACAGACAAAGTGCTGCCGTGACAAGGGCGAATTCTGCAGATATCCATCACACTGGCGGCCGCTCGAGATC
TGCGATCTAAGTAAGCTTGGCATTCCGGTACTGTTGGTAAAGCCACCATGGAAGACGCCAAAAACATAAA
GAAAGGCCCGGCGCCATTCTATCCGCTGGAAGATGGAACCGCTGGAGAGCAACTGCATAAGGCTATGAAG
AGATACGCCCTGGTTCCTGGAACAATTGCTTTTACAGATGCACATATCGAGGTGGACATCACTTACGCTG
AGTACTTCGAAATGTCCGTTCGGTTGGCAGAAGCTATGAAACGATATGGGCTGAATACAAATCACAGAAT
CGTCGTATGCAGTGAAAACTCTCTTCAATTCTTTATGCCGGTGTTGGGCGCGTTATTTATCGGAGTTGCA
GTTGCGCCCGCGAACGACATTTATAATGAACGTGAATTGCTCAACAGTATGGGCATTTCGCAGCCTACCG
TGGTGTTCGTTTCCAAAAAGGGGTTGCAAAAAATTTTGAACGTGCAAAAAAAGCTCCCAATCATCCAAAA
AATTATTATCATGGATTCTAAAACGGATTACCAGGGATTTCAGTCGATGTACACGTTCGTCACATCTCAT
CTACCTCCCGGTTTTAATGAATACGATTTTGTGCCAGAGTCCTTCGATAGGGACAAGACAATTGCACTGA
TCATGAACTCCTCTGGATCTACTGGTCTGCCTAAAGGTGTCGCTCTGCCTCATAGAACTGCCTGCGTGAG
ATTCTCGCATGCCAGAGATCCTATTTTTGGCAATCAAATCATTCCGGATACTGCGATTTTAAGTGTTGTT
CCATTCCATCACGGTTTTGGAATGTTTACTACACTCGGATATTTGATATGTGGATTTCGAGTCGTCTTAA
TGTATAGATTTGAAGAAGAGCTGTTTCTGAGGAGCCTTCAGGATTACAAGATTCAAAGTGCGCTGCTGGT
GCCAACCCTATTCTCCTTCTTCGCCAAAAGCACTCTGATTGACAAATACGATTTATCTAATTTACACGAA
ATTGCTTCTGGTGGCGCTCCCCTCTCTAAGGAAGTCGGGGAAGCGGTTGCCAAGAGGTTCCATCTGCCAG
GTATCAGGCAAGGATATGGGCTCACTGAGACTACATCAGCTATTCTGATTACACCCGAGGGGGATGATAA
ACCGGGCGCGGTCGGTAAAGTTGTTCCATTTTTTGAAGCGAAGGTTGTGGATCTGGATACCGGGAAAACG
CTGGGCGTTAATCAAAGAGGCGAACTGTGTGTGAGAGGTCCTATGATTATGTCCGGTTATGTAAACAATC
CGGAAGCGACCAACGCCTTGATTGACAAGGATGGATGGCTACATTCTGGAGACATAGCTTACTGGGACGA
AGACGAACACTTCTTCATCGTTGACCGCCTGAAGTCTCTGATTAAGTACAAAGGCTATCAGGTGGCTCCC
GCTGAATTGGAATCCATCTTGCTCCAACACCCCAACATCTTCGACGCAGGTGTCGCAGGTCTTCCCGACG
ATGACGCCGGTGAACTTCCCGCCGCCGTTGTTGTTTTGGAGCACGGAAAGACGATGACGGAAAAAGAGAT
CGTGGATTACGTCGCCAGTCAAGTAACAACCGCGAAAAAGTTGCGCGGAGGAGTTGTGTTTGTGGACGAA
GTACCGAAAGGTCTTACCGGAAAACTCGACGCAAGAAAAATCAGAGAGATCCTCATAAAGGCCAAGAAGG
GCGGAAAGATCGCCGTGTAATTCTAGAGTCGGGGCGGCCGGCCGCTTCGAGCAGACATGATAAGATACAT
TGATGAGTTTGGACAAACCACAACTAGAATGCAGTGAAAAAAATGCTTTATTTGTGAAATTTGTGATGCT
ATTGCTTTATTTGTAACCATTATAAGCTGCAATAAACAAGTTAACAACAACAATTGCATTCATTTTATGT
TTCAGGTTCAGGGGGAGGTGTGGGAGGTTTTTTAAAGCAAGTAAAACCTCTACAAATGTGGTAAAATCGA
TAAGGATCCGTCGACCGATGCCCTTGAGAGCCTTCAACCCAGTCAGCTCCTTCCGGTGGGCGCGGGGCAT
GACTATCGTCGCCGCACTTATGACTGTCTTCTTTATCATGCAACTCGTAGGACAGGTGCCGGCAGCGCTC
TTCCGCTTCCTCGCTCACTGACTCGCTGCGCTCGGTCGTTCGGCTGCGGCGAGCGGTATCAGCTCACTCA
AAGGCGGTAATACGGTTATCCACAGAATCAGGGGATAACGCAGGAAAGAACATGTGAGCAAAAGGCCAGC
AAAAGGCCAGGAACCGTAAAAAGGCCGCGTTGCTGGCGTTTTTCCATAGGCTCCGCCCCCCTGACGAGCA
TCACAAAAATCGACGCTCAAGTCAGAGGTGGCGAAACCCGACAGGACTATAAAGATACCAGGCGTTTCCC
CCTGGAAGCTCCCTCGTGCGCTCTCCTGTTCCGACCCTGCCGCTTACCGGATACCTGTCCGCCTTTCTCC
CTTCGGGAAGCGTGGCGCTTTCTCATAGCTCACGCTGTAGGTATCTCAGTTCGGTGTAGGTCGTTCGCTC
CAAGCTGGGCTGTGTGCACGAACCCCCCGTTCAGCCCGACCGCTGCGCCTTATCCGGTAACTATCGTCTT
GAGTCCAACCCGGTAAGACACGACTTATCGCCACTGGCAGCAGCCACTGGTAACAGGATTAGCAGAGCGA
GGTATGTAGGCGGTGCTACAGAGTTCTTGAAGTGGTGGCCTAACTACGGCTACACTAGAAGAACAGTATT
TGGTATCTGCGCTCTGCTGAAGCCAGTTACCTTCGGAAAAAGAGTTGGTAGCTCTTGATCCGGCAAACAA
ACCACCGCTGGTAGCGGTGGTTTTTTTGTTTGCAAGCAGCAGATTACGCGCAGAAAAAAAGGATCTCAAG
AAGATCCTTTGATCTTTTCTACGGGGTCTGACGCTCAGTGGAACGAAAACTCACGTTAAGGGATTTTGGT
CATGAGATTATCAAAAAGGATCTTCACCTAGATCCTTTTAAATTAAAAATGAAGTTTTAAATCAATCTAA
AGTATATATGAGTAAACTTGGTCTGACAGTTACCAATGCTTAATCAGTGAGGCACCTATCTCAGCGATCT
GTCTATTTCGTTCATCCATAGTTGCCTGACTCCCCGTCGTGTAGATAACTACGATACGGGAGGGCTTACC
ATCTGGCCCCAGTGCTGCAATGATACCGCGAGACCCACGCTCACCGGCTCCAGATTTATCAGCAATAAAC
CAGCCAGCCGGAAGGGCCGAGCGCAGAAGTGGTCCTGCAACTTTATCCGCCTCCATCCAGTCTATTAATT
GTTGCCGGGAAGCTAGAGTAAGTAGTTCGCCAGTTAATAGTTTGCGCAACGTTGTTGCCATTGCTACAGG
CATCGTGGTGTCACGCTCGTCGTTTGGTATGGCTTCATTCAGCTCCGGTTCCCAACGATCAAGGCGAGTT
ACATGATCCCCCATGTTGTGCAAAAAAGCGGTTAGCTCCTTCGGTCCTCCGATCGTTGTCAGAAGTAAGT
TGGCCGCAGTGTTATCACTCATGGTTATGGCAGCACTGCATAATTCTCTTACTGTCATGCCATCCGTAAG
ATGCTTTTCTGTGACTGGTGAGTACTCAACCAAGTCATTCTGAGAATAGTGTATGCGGCGACCGAGTTGC
TCTTGCCCGGCGTCAATACGGGATAATACCGCGCCACATAGCAGAACTTTAAAAGTGCTCATCATTGGAA
AACGTTCTTCGGGGCGAAAACTCTCAAGGATCTTACCGCTGTTGAGATCCAGTTCGATGTAACCCACTCG
TGCACCCAACTGATCTTCAGCATCTTTTACTTTCACCAGCGTTTCTGGGTGAGCAAAAACAGGAAGGCAA
AATGCCGCAAAAAAGGGAATAAGGGCGACACGGAAATGTTGAATACTCATACTCTTCCTTTTTCAATATT
ATTGAAGCATTTATCAGGGTTATTGTCTCATGAGCGGATACATATTTGAATGTATTTAGAAAAATAAACA
AATAGGGGTTCCGCGCACATTTCCCCGAAAAGTGCCACCTG
