>Addgene plasmid #40340 | Blimp1pGL3 (Human Blimp1 promoter in pGL3-basic) | addgene partial sequence | sequence record 52844 | LucNRev 5'-CCTTATGCAGTTGCTCTCC-3'
CTTTCTTTATGTTTTTGGCGTCTTCCATGGTGGCTTTACCAACAGTACCGGAATGCCAAGCTTACTTAGA
TCGCAGATCTCGAGCGGCCGCCAGTGTGATGGATATCTGCAGAATTCGCCCTTGTCACGGCAGCACTTTG
TCTGTGTTAACCGTCTGGCTTCCCCTCCCTGCTTAAGATTTCCTTAGCCACTCGGCTGCGCGAAGTGGGG
GCGTGGCCAACGTGGCCAACACCACCTGGCCGAGCCCAGGGCTTTCCCCCAGATTGCTAGCACAGCCGCC
GAGAGCTTCCTCTCTTCGCATGTGTATTTCAACATTGACTTGGAATCTTCTTACTTCCCTTTGAAGGCAC
TTAACCTCAACGCTTACTTGGGCTCTATTGTATTCTAAACACTCCAGATCGCCCTCCTTCCTGGCGCGGC
AGAATTAGGGGGCGCACGTTCCTTAAATTAAGGAAACTTAAAATTTACCTACACAGTTTCTGATTTCTCA
GCTCAAATCCCCAGGTACAAAAGACACAAATCTTACTTCAAAAGAGCAAGTTAAATTGTTTTTGCAGCTA
GTGTAATACAGTGGAGCTGTCTGGTCCTCAAGCTGTTGTGTATGTAACGCACGTTTCCCCGCCCCCCGCC
CCAAAAGTTGTAACATTCCGTTTCTCCTGCTAACGTTCAAACTTGGCAGAACTAACTTTCCTCTTTTAAC
TATTTAGTAAATAGGGAAATAGGCAAAAGTTATAATTCTACAGATTGTTTGTTTTCCTTTCCTCTCCTCC
CAGAACCCACAGGCTGACTTCCCAGGAGTGTAAGTAA
