>Addgene plasmid #40340 | Blimp1pGL3 (Human Blimp1 promoter in pGL3-basic) | addgene partial sequence | sequence record 53400 | RVPrimer3 5'-CTAGCAAAATAGGCTGTCCC-3'
TTTCTCTATCGATAGGTACCGAGCTCGGATCCACTAGTAACGGCCGCCAGTGTGCTGGAATTCGCCCTTA
TTTTAGGGTTGCCTGGCTAAGCCCCACACTGGTATTTGAAGTTTGCGTCCTCCCTAGACTCAAGCCCATT
TCACCACCTCTGAAGGTGAGTGCAGGCTGATATTAATTAACAGTGAGTTGATTCACTGGCATCTTCCAGT
CATTAAAGCAAATATTTGGCTTAAAATAGCCTTCTTCCCACCTCAAATATCAAACTTTTTGCCTATTCCC
TTACTCTATCATGGTTGACTCACCAGCAGTTGCATGATGGTGTATGTGGCCTAAGAACAGAGTTTGATTC
TAAAAGGGAAGTGAAATACTCTTTAACATCTGCAAGTGAGACTGTTTGAACAGCAGGCCAGCCTTCAGTA
TGACTACATTGTTTTTCTGTCCATTGTGGTGCTGACTCAGCATCAGTTAATAAACCCTCTTGAGCAGGCT
GGATTCCTCTTGTTTAATTATCAGCTTGGAGCTTTCTGAGGACTCTTAGGAATTGTTCATTCAGTTTTCC
AGCCCCAGCAGATCTGCCTTCTAAAAGTCCTGCTTCCTCTTGGTGCTAGCGTCCCCTCTGGCATAACATG
CAATCACAGGTGGGCCACGCAGCAAGCAGCGAGTGTGTGCTAATCATGTCCCCTAGTGGGAATTTAATTG
TTCTGTACTGAGAGAGAGATTGCAGCAAGACTTTAGACACCATTTCCTGGCAAATAATCTTTTGCCTCTC
CCCCTCTCCCCTAAAAAA
